>Addgene plasmid #81332 | pDONR223_GZMA_p.H38N | addgene full sequence | sequence record 168480 | Addgene NGS Result
GGCAGTTCCCTACTCTCGCGTTAACGCTAGCATGGATGTTTTCCCAGTCACGACGTTGTAAAACGACGGC
CAGTCTTAAGCTCGGGCCCCAAATAATGATTTTATTTTGACTGATAGTGACCTGTTCGTTGCAACAAATT
GATGAGCAATGCTTTTTTATAATGCCAACTTTGTACAAAAAAGTTGGTATGAGGAACTCCAATAGATTTC
TGGCATCCTCTCTCTCAGTTGTCGTTTCTCTCCTGCTAATTCCTGAAGATGTCTGTGAAAAAATTATTGG
AGGAAATGAAGTAACTCCTAATTCAAGACCCTACATGGTCCTACTTAGTCTTGACAGAAAAACCATCTGT
GCTGGGGCTTTGATTGCAAAAGACTGGGTGTTGACTGCAGCTCACTGTAACTTGAACAAAAGGTCCCAGG
TCATTCTTGGGGCTCACTCAATAACCAGGGAAGAGCCAACAAAACAGATAATGCTTGTTAAGAAAGAGTT
TCCCTATCCATGCTATGACCCAGCCACACGCGAAGGTGACCTTAAACTTTTACAGCTGACGGAAAAAGCA
AAAATTAACAAATATGTGACTATCCTTCATCTACCTAAAAAGGGGGATGATGTGAAACCAGGAACCATGT
GCCAAGTTGCAGGGTGGGGCAGGACTCACAATAGTGCATCTTGGTCCGATACTCTGAGAGAAGTCAATAT
CACCATCATAGACAGAAAAGTCTGCAATGATCGAAATCACTATAATTTTAACCCTGTGATTGGAATGAAT
ATGGTTTGTGCTGGAAGCCTCCGAGGTGGAAGAGACTCGTGCAATGGAGATTCTGGAAGCCCTTTGTTGT
GCGAGGGTGTTTTCCGAGGGGTCACTTCCTTTGGCCTTGAAAATAAATGCGGAGACCCTCGTGGGCCTGG
TGTCTATATTCTTCTCTCAAAGAAACACCTCAACTGGATAATTATGACTATCAAGGGAGCAGTTTGATTG
CCAACTTTCTTGTACAAAGTTGGCATTATAAGAAAGCATTGCTTATCAATTTGTTGCAACGAACAGGTCA
CTATCAGTCAAAATAAAATCATTATTTGCCATCCAGCTGATATCCCCTATAGTGAGTCGTATTACATGGT
CATAGCTGTTTCCTGGCAGCTCTGGCCCGTGTCTCAAAATCTCTGATGTTACATTGCACAAGATAAAAAT
ATATCATCATGCCTCCTCTAGACCAGCCAGGACAGAAATGCCTCGACTTCGCTGCTACCCAAGGTTGCCG
GGTGACGCACACCGTGGAAACGGATGAAGGCACGAACCCAGTGGACATAAGCCTGTTCGGTTCGTAAGCT
GTAATGCAAGTAGCGTATGCGCTCACGCAACTGGTCCAGAACCTTGACCGAACGCAGCGGTGGTAACGGC
GCAGTGGCGGTTTTCATGGCTTGTTATGACTGTTTTTTTGGGGTACAGTCTATGCCTCGGGCATCCAAGC
AGCAAGCGCGTTACGCCGTGGGTCGATGTTTGATGTTATGGAGCAGCAACGATGTTACGCAGCAGGGCAG
TCGCCCTAAAACAAAGTTAAACATTATGAGGGAAGCGGTGATCGCCGAAGTATCGACTCAACTATCAGAG
GTAGTTGGCGTCATCGAGCGCCATCTCGAACCGACGTTGCTGGCCGTACATTTGTACGGCTCCGCAGTGG
ATGGCGGCCTGAAGCCACACAGTGATATTGATTTGCTGGTTACGGTGACCGTAAGGCTTGATGAAACAAC
GCGGCGAGCTTTGATCAACGACCTTTTGGAAACTTCGGCTTCCCCTGGAGAGAGCGAGATTCTCCGCGCT
GTAGAAGTCACCATTGTTGTGCACGACGACATCATTCCGTGGCGTTATCCAGCTAAGCGCGAACTGCAAT
TTGGAGAATGGCAGCGCAATGACATTCTTGCAGGTATCTTCGAGCCAGCCACGATCGACATTGATCTGGC
TATCTTGCTGACAAAAGCAAGAGAACATAGCGTTGCCTTGGTAGGTCCAGCGGCGGAGGAACTCTTTGAT
CCGGTTCCTGAACAGGATCTATTTGAGGCGCTAAATGAAACCTTAACGCTATGGAACTCGCCGCCCGACT
GGGCTGGCGATGAGCGAAATGTAGTGCTTACGTTGTCCCGCATTTGGTACAGCGCAGTAACCGGCAAAAT
CGCGCCGAAGGATGTCGCTGCCGACTGGGCAATGGAGCGCCTGCCGGCCCAGTATCAGCCCGTCATACTT
GAAGCTAGACAGGCTTATCTTGGACAAGAAGAAGATCGCTTGGCCTCGCGCGCAGATCAGTTGGAAGAAT
TTGTCCACTACGTGAAAGGCGAGATCACCAAGGTAGTCGGCAAATAACCCTCGAGCCACCCATGACCAAA
ATCCCTTAACGTGAGTTACGCGTCGTTCCACTGAGCGTCAGACCCCGTAGAAAAGATCAAAGGATCTTCT
TGAGATCCTTTTTTTCTGCGCGTAATCTGCTGCTTGCAAACAAAAAAACCACCGCTACCAGCGGTGGTTT
GTTTGCCGGATCAAGAGCTACCAACTCTTTTTCCGAAGGTAACTGGCTTCAGCAGAGCGCAGATACCAAA
TACTGTTCTTCTAGTGTAGCCGTAGTTAGGCCACCACTTCAAGAACTCTGTAGCACCGCCTACATACCTC
GCTCTGCTAATCCTGTTACCAGTGGCTGCTGCCAGTGGCGATAAGTCGTGTCTTACCGGGTTGGACTCAA
GACGATAGTTACCGGATAAGGCGCAGCGGTCGGGCTGAACGGGGGGTTCGTGCACACAGCCCAGCTTGGA
GCGAACGACCTACACCGAACTGAGATACCTACAGCGTGAGCTATGAGAAAGCGCCACGCTTCCCGAAGGG
AGAAAGGCGGACAGGTATCCGGTAAGCGGCAGGGTCGGAACAGGAGAGCGCACGAGGGAGCTTCCAGGGG
GAAACGCCTGGTATCTTTATAGTCCTGTCGGGTTTCGCCACCTCTGACTTGAGCGTCGATTTTTGTGATG
CTCGTCAGGGGGGCGGAGCCTATGGAAAAACGCCAGCAACGCGGCCTTTTTACGGTTCCTGGCCTTTTGC
TGGCCTTTTGCTCACATGTTCTTTCCTGCGTTATCCCCTGATTCTGTGGATAACCGTATTACCGCCTTTG
AGTGAGCTGATACCGCTCGCCGCAGCCGAACGACCGAGCGCAGCGAGTCAGTGAGCGAGGAAGCGGAAGA
GCGCCCAATACGCAAACCGCCTCTCCCCGCGCGTTGGCCGATTCATTAATGCAGCTGGCACGACAGGTTT
CCCGACTGGAAAGCGGGCAGTGAGCGCAACGCAATTAATACGCGTACCGCTAGCCAGGAAGAGTTTGTAG
AAACGCAAAAAGGCCATCCGTCAGGATGGCCTTCTGCTTAGTTTGATGCCTGGCAGTTTATGGCGGGCGT
CCTGCCCGCCACCCTCCGGGCCGTTGCTTCACAACGTTCAAATCCGCTCCCGGCGGATTTGTCCTACTCA
GGAGAGCGTTCACCGACAAACAACAGATAAAACGAAAGGCCCAGTCTTCCGACTGAGCCTTTCGTTTTAT
TTGATGCCT
Features (pLannotate 1.2.2; 12 found; start..end, strand, type, name):
     38..74      -  CDS            lacZα (fragment): LacZα fragment of β-galactosidase; lacZ fragment
     91..186     +  protein_bind   attL3: mutant version of attL; recombination site for the Gateway® LR reaction LR Clonase™
    189..974     +  CDS            GZMA: GRAA_HUMAN - Also known as CTLA3, HFSP. Experimental evidence at protein level: Swiss-Prot protein existence level 1. Abundant protease in the cytosolic granules of cytotoxic T- cells and NK-cells which activates caspase-independent pyroptosis when delivered into the target cell through the immunological synapse (PubMed:3257574, PubMed:3262682, PubMed:3263427, PubMed:32299851, PubMed:12819770). It cleaves after Lys or Arg (PubMed:32299851, PubMed:12819770). Once delivered into the target cell, acts by catalyzing cleavage of gasdermin-B (GSDMB), releasing the pore-forming moiety of GSDMB, there
    982..1077    -  protein_bind   attL3: mutant version of attL; recombination site for the Gateway® LR reaction LR Clonase™
   1096..1114    -  promoter       T7 promoter: promoter for bacteriophage T7 RNA polymerase
   1304..1327    +  promoter       Pc promoter (fragment): intI1 (promoter lies within the coding sequence); class 1 integron promoter
   1503..1559    +  CDS            GmR (fragment): gentamycin acetyltransferase; aacC1; confers resistance to gentamycin
   1566..2357    +  CDS            SmR: aminoglycoside adenylyltransferase (Murphy, 1985); aadA; confers resistance to spectinomycin and streptomycin
   2450..3038    +  rep_origin     ori: high-copy-number ColE1/pMB1/pBR322/pUC origin of replication
   3221..3313    +  CDS            lacI (fragment): lac repressor; lacI; The lac repressor binds to the lac operator to inhibit transcription in E. coli. This inhibition can be relieved by adding lactose or isopropyl-β-D-thiogalactopyranoside (IPTG).
   3368..3395    -  terminator     rrnB T2 terminator: transcription terminator T2 from the E. coli rrnB gene
   3527..3570    +  terminator     rrnB T1 terminator: Escherichia coli rrnB; transcription terminator T1 from the E. coli rrnB gene
