[The description below was written by a language model from this plasmid's Addgene catalogue record and pLannotate feature annotations shown in this document.]
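Description:
pDONR223_GZMA_p.H38N is a Gateway entry clone built on the Invitrogen pDONR223 backbone and carrying a variant allele of human GZMA (granzyme A), as part of the Target Accelerator Plasmid Collection of cancer-associated variants. The sequenced plasmid is about 3.6 kb. It is maintained in E. coli at high copy through a ColE1/pUC-type origin and selected with spectinomycin via the aadA (SmR) aminoglycoside adenylyltransferase gene. That gene lies downstream of a fragment of the class 1 integron Pc promoter and a short remnant of a gentamicin resistance gene. Small lacZα and lacI fragments and the rrnB T1 and T2 terminators are residual backbone elements; the terminators help insulate the cloning region from read-through transcription.

The GZMA open reading frame spans roughly 790 bp and is flanked on both sides by attL recombination sites. The automated annotation labels both as an attL3 variant. These sites allow the insert to be moved by an LR Clonase reaction into any compatible Gateway destination vector. Although the plasmid name mentions only H38N, the record lists two substitutions relative to the reference transcript, Y5N and H38N. The clone is in the "closed" configuration, with a stop codon immediately after the coding sequence, so it yields native or N-terminally tagged protein but not C-terminal fusions. No promoter is recorded for expressing the insert. The one T7 promoter lies outside the att-flanked cassette, on the opposite strand and pointing back toward the insert. The plasmid therefore serves as a shuttle and sequence-verified source rather than an expression construct. Granzyme A is a serine protease of cytotoxic T cell and NK cell granules, and this variant clone is intended for transfer into expression vectors for functional testing of rare cancer alleles.
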