Addgene plasmid #81332: pDONR223_GZMA_p.H38N
Purpose: Gateway Donor vector containing GZMA , part of the Target Accelerator Plasmid Collection.
Depositing lab: Jesse Boehm & William Hahn & David Root. Depositing organization: Broad Institute. Publication: Systematic Functional Interrogation of Rare Cancer Variants Identifies Oncogenic Alleles. Kim E, Ilic N, Shrestha Y, Zou L, Kamburov A, Zhu C, Yang X, Lubonja R, Tran N, Nguyen C, Lawrence MS, Piccioni F, Bagul M, Doench JG, Chouinard CR, Wu X, Hogstrom L, Natoli T, Tamayo P, Horn H, Corsello SM, Lage K, Root DE, Subramanian A, Golub TR, Getz G, Boehm JS, Hahn WC. Cancer Discov. 2016 Jul;6(7):714-26. doi: 10.1158/2159-8290.CD-16-0160. Epub 2016 May 4. PubMed 27147599.
Backbone
  Vector backbone: pDONR223
  Backbone manufacturer: Invitrogen
  Backbone size w/o insert (bp): 2790
  Vector type: Gateway Entry vector
Growth in bacteria
  Bacterial resistance: Spectinomycin, 50 μg/mL
  Growth temperature: 37°C
  Growth strain: DH5alpha
  Copy number: High Copy
Gene/Insert
  Gene/Insert name: GZMA
  Species: H. sapiens (human)
  Mutation: Y5N, H38N
  GenBank ID: NM_006144.3
  Entrez Gene: GZMA (a.k.a. CTLA3, HFSP)
  Promoter: None
  Cloning method: Gateway Cloning
  Sequencing primers: 5′ M13pUC-fwd; 3′ M13-Rev
Terms and licenses: Academic/Nonprofit Terms; Industry Terms: Not Available to Industry
Depositor comments: Closed state: stop codon immediately follows insert
How to cite: pDONR223_GZMA_p.H38N was a gift from Jesse Boehm & William Hahn & David Root (Addgene plasmid # 81332 ; http://n2t.net/addgene:81332 ; RRID:Addgene_81332)
