>Addgene plasmid #81332 | pDONR223_GZMA_p.H38N | depositor partial sequence | sequence record 154651 | Insert sequence
ATGAGGAACTCCAATAGATTTCTGGCATCCTCTCTCTCAGTTGTCGTTTCTCTCCTGCTAATTCCTGAAG
ATGTCTGTGAAAAAATTATTGGAGGAAATGAAGTAACTCCTAATTCAAGACCCTACATGGTCCTACTTAG
TCTTGACAGAAAAACCATCTGTGCTGGGGCTTTGATTGCAAAAGACTGGGTGTTGACTGCAGCTCACTGT
AACTTGAACAAAAGGTCCCAGGTCATTCTTGGGGCTCACTCAATAACCAGGGAAGAGCCAACAAAACAGA
TAATGCTTGTTAAGAAAGAGTTTCCCTATCCATGCTATGACCCAGCCACACGCGAAGGTGACCTTAAACT
TTTACAGCTGACGGAAAAAGCAAAAATTAACAAATATGTGACTATCCTTCATCTACCTAAAAAGGGGGAT
GATGTGAAACCAGGAACCATGTGCCAAGTTGCAGGGTGGGGCAGGACTCACAATAGTGCATCTTGGTCCG
ATACTCTGAGAGAAGTCAATATCACCATCATAGACAGAAAAGTCTGCAATGATCGAAATCACTATAATTT
TAACCCTGTGATTGGAATGAATATGGTTTGTGCTGGAAGCCTCCGAGGTGGAAGAGACTCGTGCAATGGA
GATTCTGGAAGCCCTTTGTTGTGCGAGGGTGTTTTCCGAGGGGTCACTTCCTTTGGCCTTGAAAATAAAT
GCGGAGACCCTCGTGGGCCTGGTGTCTATATTCTTCTCTCAAAGAAACACCTCAACTGGATAATTATGAC
TATCAAGGGAGCAGTT
